>Addgene plasmid #17708 | RNT1-GFP | addgene full sequence | sequence record 242400 | Addgene NGS Result
TAGTTATTAATAGTAATCAATTACGGGGTCATTAGTTCATAGCCCATATATGGAGTTCCGCGTTACATAA
CTTACGGTAAATGGCCCGCCTGGCTGACCGCCCAACGACCCCCGCCCATTGACGTCAATAATGACGTATG
TTCCCATAGTAACGCCAATAGGGACTTTCCATTGACGTCAATGGGTGGAGTATTTACGGTAAACTGCCCA
CTTGGCAGTACATCAAGTGTATCATATGCCAAGTACGCCCCCTATTGACGTCAATGACGGTAAATGGCCC
GCCTGGCATTATGCCCAGTACATGACCTTATGGGACTTTCCTACTTGGCAGTACATCTACGTATTAGTCA
TCGCTATTACCATGGTGATGCGGTTTTGGCAGTACATCAATGGGCGTGGATAGCGGTTTGACTCACGGGG
ATTTCCAAGTCTCCACCCCATTGACGTCAATGGGAGTTTGTTTTGGCACCAAAATCAACGGGACTTTCCA
AAATGTCGTAACAACTCCGCCCCATTGACGCAAATGGGCGGTAGGCGTGTACGGTGGGAGGTCTATATAA
GCAGAGCTGGTTTAGTGAACCGTCAGATCCGCTAGCGCTACCGGTCGCCACCATGGTGAGCAAGGGCGAG
GAGCTGTTCACCGGGGTGGTGCCCATCCTGGTCGAGCTGGACGGCGACGTAAACGGCCACAAGTTCAGCG
TGTCCGGCGAGGGCGAGGGCGATGCCACCTACGGCAAGCTGACCCTGAAGTTCATCTGCACCACCGGCAA
GCTGCCCGTGCCCTGGCCCACCCTCGTGACCACCCTGACCTACGGCGTGCAGTGCTTCAGCCGCTACCCC
GACCACATGAAGCAGCACGACTTCTTCAAGTCCGCCATGCCCGAAGGCTACGTCCAGGAGCGCACCATCT
TCTTCAAGGACGACGGCAACTACAAGACCCGCGCCGAGGTGAAGTTCGAGGGCGACACCCTGGTGAACCG
CATCGAGCTGAAGGGCATCGACTTCAAGGAGGACGGCAACATCCTGGGGCACAAGCTGGAGTACAACTAC
AACAGCCACAACGTCTATATCATGGCCGACAAGCAGAAGAACGGCATCAAGGTGAACTTCAAGATCCGCC
ACAACATCGAGGACGGCAGCGTGCAGCTCGCCGACCACTACCAGCAGAACACCCCCATCGGCGACGGCCC
CGTGCTGCTGCCCGACAACCACTACCTGAGCACCCAGTCCGCCCTGAGCAAAGACCCCAACGAGAAGCGC
GATCACATGGTCCTGCTGGAGTTCGTGACCGCCGCCGGGATCACTCTCGGCATGGACGAGCTGTACAAGT
CCGGACTCAGATCTCGAGTGCAGCGCGGAACCGGCCCGAGGGCCCTACCCGGAGGCACCATGAGCGTGGA
GGCGTACGGGCCCAGCTCGCAGACTCTCACTTTCCTGGACACGGAGGAGGCCGAGCTGCTTGGCGCCGAC
ACACAGGGCTCCGAGTTCGAGTTCACCGACTTTACTCTTCCTAGCCAGACGCAGACGCCCCCCGGCGGCC
CCGGCGGCCCGGGCGGTGGCGGCGCGGGAGGCCCGGGCGGCGCGGGCGCGGGCGCTGCGGCGGGACAGCT
CGACGCGCAGGTTGGGCCCGAAGGCATCCTGCAGAACGGGGCTGTGGACGACAGTGTAGCCAAGACCAGC
CAGTTGTTGGCTGAGTTGAACTTCGAGGAAGATGAAGAAGACACCTATTACACGAAGGACCTCCCCATAC
ACGCCTGCAGTTACTGTGGAATACACGATCCTGCCTGCGTGGTTTACTGTAATACCAGCAAGAAGTGGTT
CTGCAACGGACGTGGAAATACTTCTGGCAGCCACATTGTAAATCACCTTGTGAGGGCAAAATGCAAAGAG
GTGACCCTGCACAAGGACGGGCCCCTGGGGGAGACAGTCCTGGAGTGCTACAACTGCGGCTGTCGCAACG
TCTTCCTCCTCGGCTTCATCCCGGCCAAAGCTGACTCAGTGGTGGTGCTGCTGTGCAGGCAGCCCTGTGC
CAGCCAGAGCAGCCTCAAGGACATCAACTGGGACAGCTCGCAGTGGCAGCCGCTGATCCAGGACCGCTGC
TTCCTGTCCTGGCTGGTCAAGATCCCCTCCGAGCAGGAGCAGCTGCGGGCACGCCAGATCACGGCACAGC
AGATCAACAAGCTGGAGGAGCTGTGGAAGGAAAACCCTTCTGCCACGCTGGAGGACCTGGAGAAGCCGGG
GGTGGACGAGGAGCCGCAGCATGTCCTCCTGCGGTACGAGGACGCCTACCAGTACCAGAACATATTCGGG
CCCCTGGTCAAGCTGGAGGCCGACTACGACAAGAAGCTGAAGGAGTCCCAGACTCAAGATAACATCACTG
TCAGGTGGGACCTGGGCCTTAACAAGAAGAGAATCGCCTACTTCACTTTGCCCAAGACTGACTCTGACAT
GCGGCTCATGCAGGGGGATGAGATATGCCTGCGGTACAAAGGGGACCTTGCGCCCCTGTGGAAAGGGATC
GGCCACGTCATCAAGGTCCCTGATAATTATGGCGATGAGATCGCCATTGAGCTGCGGAGCAGCGTGGGTG
CACCTGTGGAGGTGACTCACAACTTCCAGGTGGATTTTGTGTGGAAGTCGACCTCCTTTGACAGGATGCA
GAGCGCATTGAAAACGTTTGCCGTGGATGAGACCTCGGTGTCTGGCTACATCTACCACAAGCTGTTGGGC
CACGAGGTGGAGGACGTAATCATCAAGTGCCAGCTGCCCAAGCGCTTCACGGCGCAGGGCCTCCCCGACC
TCAACCACTCCCAGGTTTATGCCGTGAAGACTGTGCTGCAAAGACCACTGAGCCTGATCCAGGGCCCGCC
AGGCACGGGGAAGACGGTGACGTCGGCCACCATCGTCTACCACCTGGCCCGGCAAGGCAACGGGCCGGTG
CTGGTGTGTGCTCCGAGCAACATCGCCGTGGACCAGCTAACGGAGAAGATCCACCAGACGGGGCTAAAGG
TCGTGCGCCTCTGCGCCAAGAGCCGTGAGGCCATCGACTCCCCGGTGTCTTTTCTGGCCCTGCACAACCA
GATCAGGAACATGGACAGCATGCCTGAGCTGCAGAAGCTGCAGCAGCTGAAAGACGAGACTGGGGAGCTG
TCGTCTGCCGACGAGAAGCGGTACCGGGCCTTGAAGCGCACCGCAGAGAGAGAGCTGCTGATGAACGCAG
ATGTCATCTGCTGCACATGTGTGGGCGCCGGTGACCCGAGGCTGGCCAAGATGCAGTTCCGCTCCATTTT
AATCGACGAAAGCACCCAGGCCACCGAGCCGGAGTGCATGGTTCCCGTGGTCCTCGGGGCCAAGCAGCTG
ATCCTTGTAGGCGACCACTGCCAGCTGGGCCCAGTGGTGATGTGCAAGAAGGCGGCCAAGGCCGGGCTGT
CACAGTCGCTCTTCGAGCGCCTGGTGGTGCTGGGCATCCGGCCCATCCGCCTGCAGGTCCAGTACCGGAT
GCACCCTGCACTCAGCGCCTTCCCATCCAACATCTTCTACGAGGGCTCCCTCCAGAATGGTGTCACTGCA
GCGGATCGTGTGAAGAAGGGATTTGACTTCCAGTGGCCCCAACCCGATAAACCGATGTTCTTCTACGTGA
CCCAGGGCCAAGAGGAGATTGCCAGCTCGGGCACCTCCTACCTGAACAGGACCGAGGCTGCGAACGTGGA
GAAGATCACCACGAAGTTGCTGAAGGCAGGCGCCAAGCCGGACCAGATTGGCATCATCACGCCCTACGAG
GGCCAGCGCTCCTACCTGGTGCAGTACATGCAGTTCAGCGGCTCCCTGCACACCAAGCTCTACCAGGAGG
TGGAGATCGCCAGTGTGGACGCCTTTCAGGGACGCGAGAAGGACTTCATCATCCTGTCCTGTGTGCGGGC
CAACGAGCACCAAGGCATTGGCTTTTTAAATGACCCCAGGCGTCTGAACGTGGCCCTGACCAGAGCAAGG
TATGGCGTCATCATTGTGGGCAACCCGAAGGCACTATCAAAGCAGCCGCTCTGGAACCACCTGCTGAACT
ACTATAAGGAGCAGAAGGTGCTGGTGGAGGGGCCGCTCAACAACCTGCGTGAGAGCCTCATGCAGTTCAG
CAAGCCACGGAAGCTGGTCAACACTATCAACCCGGGAGCCCGCTTCATGACCACAGCCATGTATGATGCC
CGGGAGGCCATCATCCCAGGCTCCGTCTATGATCGGAGCAGCCAGGGCCGGCCTTCCAGCATGTACTTCC
AGACCCATGACCAGATTGGCATGATCAGTGCCGGCCCTAGCCACGTGGCTGCCATGAACATTCCCATCCC
CTTCAACCTGGTCATGCCACCCATGCCACCGCCTGGCTATTTTGGACAAGCCAACGGGCCTGCTGCAGGG
CGAGGCACCCCGAAAGGCAAGACTGGTCGTGGGGGACGCCAGAAGAACCGCTTTGGGCTTCCTGGACCCA
GCCAGACTAACCTCCCCAACAGCCAAGCCAGCCAGGATGTGGCGTCACAGCCCTTCTCTCAGGGCGCCCT
GACGCAGGGCTACATCTCCATGAGCCAGCCTTCCCAGATGAGCCAGCCCGGCCTCTCCCAGCCGGAGCTG
TCCCAGGACAGTTACCTTGGTGACGAGTTTAAATCACAAATCGACGTGGCGCTCTCACAGGACTCCACGT
ACCAGGGAGAGCGGGCTTACCAGCATGGCGGGGTGACGGGGCTGTCCCAGTATTAAAAGGTGGCGGCGGA
AGAGCTAAGCAACGTGGCTTAGTCCATCAGCATCTTATTCTGGGTAATAAAAAAAAAAAAAAAGGGCGGC
CGCTCTAGAGGATCCACCGGATCTAGATAACTGATCATAATCAGCCATACCACATTTGTAGAGGTTTTAC
TTGCTTTAAAAAACCTCCCACACCTCCCCCTGAACCTGAAACATAAAATGAATGCAATTGTTGTTGTTAA
CTTGTTTATTGCAGCTTATAATGGTTACAAATAAAGCAATAGCATCACAAATTTCACAAATAAAGCATTT
TTTTCACTGCATTCTAGTTGTGGTTTGTCCAAACTCATCAATGTATCTTAACGCGTAAATTGTAAGCGTT
AATATTTTGTTAAAATTCGCGTTAAATTTTTGTTAAATCAGCTCATTTTTTAACCAATAGGCCGAAATCG
GCAAAATCCCTTATAAATCAAAAGAATAGACCGAGATAGGGT
[37 nt withheld, positions 5223-5259]
AAAGAACGTGGACTCCAACGTCAAAGG
[49 nt withheld, positions 5287-5335]
T
[91 nt withheld, positions 5337-5427]
G
[124 nt withheld, positions 5429-5552]
CAGGTGGCACTTTTCGGGGAAATGTGCGCGGAACCCCTATTTGTTTATTTTTCTAAATACATTCAAATAT
GTATCCGCTCATGAGACAATAACCCTGATAAATGCTTCAATAATATTGAAAAAGGAAGAGTCCTGAGGCG
GAAAGAACCAGCTGTGGAATGTGTGTCAGTTAGGGTGTGGAAAGTCCCCAGGCTCCCCAGCAGGCAGAAG
TATGCAAAGCATGCATCTCAATTAGTCAGCAACCAGGTGTGGAAAGTCCCCAGGCTCCCCAGCAGGCAGA
AGTATGCAAAGCATGCATCTCAATTAGTCAGCAACCATAGTCCCGCCCCTAACTCCGCCCATCCCGCCCC
TAACTCCGCCCAGTTCCGCCCATTCTCCGCCCCATGGCTGACTAATTTTTTTTATTTATGCAGAGGCCGA
GGCCGCCTCGGCCTCTGAGCTATTCCAGAAGTAGTGAGGAGGCTTTTTTGGAGGCCTAGGCTTTTGCAAA
GATCGATCAAGAGACAGGATGAGGATCGTTTCGCATGATTGAACAAGATGGATTGCACGCAGGTTCTCCG
GCCGCTTGGGTGGAGAGGCTATTCGGCTATGACTGGGCACAACAGACAATCGGCTGCTCTGATGCCGCCG
TGTTCCGGCTGTCAGCGCAGGGGCGCCCGGTTCTTTTTGTCAAGACCGACCTGTCCGGTGCCCTGAATGA
ACTGCAAGACGAGGCAGCGCGGCTATCGTGGCTGGCCACGACGGGCGTTCCTTGCGCAGCTGTGCTCGAC
GTTGTCACTGAAGCGGGAAGGGACTGGCTGCTATTGGGCGAAGTGCCGGGGCAGGATCTCCTGTCATCTC
ACCTTGCTCCTGCCGAGAAAGTATCCATCATGGCTGATGCAATGCGGCGGCTGCATACGCTTGATCCGGC
TACCTGCCCATTCGACCACCAAGCGAAACATCGCATCGAGCGAGCACGTACTCGGATGGAAGCCGGTCTT
GTCGATCAGGATGATCTGGACGAAGAGCATCAGGGGCTCGCGCCAGCCGAACTGTTCGCCAGGCTCAAGG
CGAGCATGCCCGACGGCGAGGATCTCGTCGTGACCCATGGCGATGCCTGCTTGCCGAATATCATGGTGGA
AAATGGCCGCTTTTCTGGATTCATCGACTGTGGCCGGCTGGGTGTGGCGGACCGCTATCAGGACATAGCG
TTGGCTACCCGTGATATTGCTGAAGAGCTTGGCGGCGAATGGGCTGACCGCTTCCTCGTGCTTTACGGTA
TCGCCGCTCCCGATTCGCAGCGCATCGCCTTCTATCGCCTTCTTGACGAGTTCTTCTGAGCGGGACTCTG
GGGTTCGAAATGACCGACCAAGCGACGCCCAACCTGCCATCACGAGATTTCGATTCCACCGCCGCCTTCT
ATGAAAGGTTGGGCTTCGGAATCGTTTTCCGGGACGCCGGCTGGATGATCCTCCAGCGCGGGGATCTCAT
GCTGGAGTTCTTCGCCCACCCTAGGGGGAGGCTAACTGAAACACGGAAGGAGACAATACCGGAAGGAACC
CGCGCTATGACGGCAATAAAAAGACAGAATAAAACGCACGGTGTTGGGTCGTTTGTTCATAAACGCGGGG
TTCGGTCCCAGGGCTGGCACTCTGTCGATACCCCACCGAGACCCCATTGGGGCCAATACGCCCGCGTTTC
TTCCTTTTCCCCACCCCACCCCCCAAGTTCGGGTGAAGGCCCAGGGCTCGCAGCCAACGTCGGGGCGGCA
GGCCCTGCCATAGCCTCAGGTTACTCATATATACTTTAGATTGATTTAAAACTTCATTTTTAATTTAAAA
GGATCTAGGTGAAGATCCTTTTTGATAATCTCATGACCAAAATCCCTTAACGTGAGTTTTCGTTCCACTG
AGCGTCAGACCCCGTAGAAAAGATCAAAGGATCTTCTTGAGATCCTTTTTTTCTGCGCGTAATCTGCTGC
TTGCAAACAAAAAAACCACCGCTACCAGCGGTGGTTTGTTTGCCGGATCAAGAGCTACCAACTCTTTTTC
CGAAGGTAACTGGCTTCAGCAGAGCGCAGATACCAAATACTGTTCTTCTAGTGTAGCCGTAGTTAGGCCA
CCACTTCAAGAACTCTGTAGCACCGCCTACATACCTCGCTCTGCTAATCCTGTTACCAGTGGCTGCTGCC
AGTGGCGATAAGTCGTGTCTTACCGGGTTGGACTCAAGACGATAGTTACCGGATAAGGCGCAGCGGTCGG
GCTGAACGGGGGGTTCGTGCACACAGCCCAGCTTGGAGCGAACGACCTACACCGAACTGAGATACCTACA
GCGTGAGCTATGAGAAAGCGCCACGCTTCCCGAAGGGAGAAAGGCGGACAGGTATCCGGTAAGCGGCAGG
GTCGGAACAGGAGAGCGCACGAGGGAGCTTCCAGGGGGAAACGCCTGGTATCTTTATAGTCCTGTCGGGT
TTCGCCACCTCTGACTTGAGCGTCGATTTTTGTGATGCTCGTCAGGGGGGCGGAGCCTATGGAAAAACGC
CAGCAACGCGGCCTTTTTACGGTTCCTGGCCTTTTGCTGGCCTTTTGCTCACATGTTCTTTCCTGCGTTA
TCCCCTGATTCTGTGGATAACCGTATTACCGCCATGCAT
Features (pLannotate 1.2.2; 15 found; start..end, strand, type, name):
     61..364     +  enhancer       CMV enhancer: human cytomegalovirus immediate early enhancer
    365..568     +  promoter       CMV promoter: human cytomegalovirus (CMV) immediate early promoter
    613..1329    +  CDS            EGFP: EGFP is a basic (constitutively fluorescent) green fluorescent protein published in 1996, derived from Aequorea victoria. It is reported to be a rapidly-maturing weak dimer with moderate acid sensitivity.
   1330..1348    +  misc_feature   MCS (fragment): multiple cloning site
   1390..4743    +  CDS            UPF1: RENT1_HUMAN - Also known as KIAA0221, RENT1. Experimental evidence at protein level: Swiss-Prot protein existence level 1. RNA-dependent helicase and ATPase required for nonsense- mediated decay (NMD) of mRNAs containing premature stop codons. Is recruited to mRNAs upon translation termination and undergoes a cycle of phosphorylation and dephosphorylation; its phosphorylation appears to be a key step in NMD. Recruited by release factors to stalled ribosomes together with the SMG1C protein kinase complex to form the transient SURF (SMG1-UPF1-eRF1-eRF3) complex. In EJC-dependent NMD, the SURF co
   4862..4946    +  CDS            large T antigen (fragment): large T antigen from SV40 (simian virus 40)
   4969..5090    +  polyA_signal   SV40 poly(A) signal: SV40 polyadenylation signal
   5124..5552    -  rep_origin     f1 ori (sequence partly withheld): f1 bacteriophage origin of replication; arrow indicates direction of (+) strand synthesis
   5579..5683    +  promoter       AmpR promoter: bla
   5685..6042    +  promoter       SV40 promoter: SV40 enhancer and early promoter
   6077..6871    +  CDS            NeoR/KanR: aminoglycoside phosphotransferase from Tn5; aph(3')-II (or nptII); confers resistance to neomycin, kanamycin, and G418 (Geneticin®)
   6892..7044    +  CDS            ble (fragment): BLE_KLEPN - Experimental evidence at protein level: Swiss-Prot protein existence level 1. Binding protein with a strong affinity to the bleomycin family of antibiotics. Binds to CL990; an antimitotic-antibiotic compound. From Klebsiella pneumoniae.
   7103..7150    +  polyA_signal   HSV TK poly(A) signal: herpes simplex virus thymidine kinase polyadenylation signal (Cole and Stacy, 1985)
   7241..7257    -  polyA_signal   bGH poly(A) signal (fragment): bovine growth hormone polyadenylation signal
   7479..8067    +  rep_origin     ori: high-copy-number ColE1/pMB1/pBR322/pUC origin of replication
