[The description below was written by a language model from this plasmid's Addgene catalogue record and pLannotate feature annotations shown in this document.]
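Description:
RNT1-GFP is a mammalian expression plasmid built on the Clontech pEGFP-C1 backbone that produces human rent1 (UPF1) fused at its N terminus to EGFP. The sequenced record is about 8.2 kb. The human cytomegalovirus immediate early enhancer and promoter drive an EGFP open reading frame, followed by a remnant of the multiple cloning site and then the UPF1 coding sequence, which was inserted between XhoI and BamHI sites that both remain intact. An SV40 polyadenylation signal terminates the transcript. The short large T antigen fragment annotated just upstream of it is probably part of the SV40-derived sequence around that signal rather than a functional coding element.

The plasmid is propagated in E. coli through a high-copy ColE1/pUC-type origin and also carries an f1 phage origin. A single Tn5 aminoglycoside phosphotransferase gene (NeoR/KanR) serves both hosts. A bacterial bla-type promoter allows kanamycin selection in bacteria, while the adjacent SV40 enhancer and early promoter, paired with an HSV TK polyadenylation signal, allows G418 selection of transfected mammalian cells. The small ble and bGH poly(A) fragments in the annotation appear to be partial matches with no evident functional role.

UPF1 is an RNA-dependent helicase and ATPase required for nonsense-mediated decay of mRNAs that contain premature stop codons. The construct lets the fluorescently tagged protein be expressed and visualised in mammalian cells. The associated publication concerns the roles of rent1/hUpf1 in altered splicing and decay of nonsense transcripts. The record does not state whether the insert carries any mutations or how the plasmid was used in those experiments.
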