Addgene plasmid #17708: RNT1-GFP
Depositing lab: Hal Dietz. Publication: Separable roles for rent1/hUpf1 in altered splicing and decay of nonsense transcripts. Mendell JT, ap Rhys CM, Dietz HC. Science. 2002 Oct 11. 298(5592):419-22. 10.1126/science.1074428 PubMed 12228722.
Backbone
  Vector backbone: pEGFP-C1
  Backbone manufacturer: Clontech
  Backbone size w/o insert (bp): 4700
  Vector type: Mammalian Expression
  Selectable markers: Neomycin (select with G418)
Growth in bacteria
  Bacterial resistance: Kanamycin, 50 μg/mL
  Growth temperature: 37°C
  Growth strain: DH5alpha
  Copy number: High Copy
Gene/Insert
  Gene/Insert name: rent1
  Species: H. sapiens (human)
  Entrez Gene: UPF1 (a.k.a. HUPF1, NORF1, RENT1, UTF, pNORF1, smg-2)
  Tag / fusion protein: EGFP (N terminal on backbone)
  Cloning method: Restriction Enzyme; 5′ cloning site XhoI (not destroyed); 3′ cloning site BamHI (not destroyed)
  Sequencing primers: 5′ EGFP-C
Terms and licenses: Academic/Nonprofit Terms; Industry Terms: Not Available to Industry
How to cite: RNT1-GFP was a gift from Hal Dietz (Addgene plasmid # 17708 ; http://n2t.net/addgene:17708 ; RRID:Addgene_17708)
