>Addgene plasmid #17708 | RNT1-GFP | addgene partial sequence | sequence record 23547 | 17708 with EGFP-C
GGACGAGCTGTACAAGTCCGGACTCAGATCTCGAGTGCAGCGCGGAACCGGCCCGAGGGCCCTACCCGGA
GGCACCATGAGCGTGGAGGCGTACGGGCCCAGCTCGCAGACTCTCACTTTCCTGGACACGGAGGAGGCCG
AGCTGCTTGGCGCCGACACACAGGGCTCCGAGTTCGAGTTCACCGACTTTACTCTTCCTAGCCAGACGCA
GACGCCCCCCGGCGGCCCCGGCGGCCCGGGCGGTGGCGGCGCGGGAGGCCCGGGCGGCGCGGGCGCGGGC
GCTGCGGCGGGACAGCTCGACGCGCAGGTTGGGCCCGAAGGCATCCTGCAGAACGGGGCTGTGGACGACA
GTGTAGCCAAGACCAGCCAGTTGTTGGCTGAGTTGAACTTCGAGGAAGATGAAGAAGACACCTATTACAC
GAAGGACCTCCCCATACACGCCTGCAGTTACTGTGGAATACACGATCCTGCCTGCGTGGTTTACTGTAAT
ACCAGCAAGAAGTGGTTCTGCAACGGACGTGGAAATACTTCTGGCAGCCACATTGTAAATCACCTTGTGA
GGGCAAAATGCAAAGAGGTGACCCTGCACAAGGACGGGCCCCTGGGGGAGACAGTCCTGGAGTGCTACAA
CTGCGGCTGTCGCAACGTCTTCCTCCTCGGCTTCATCCCGGCCAAAGCTGACTCAGTGGTGGTGCTGCTG
TGCAGGCAGCCCTGTGCCAGCCAGAGCAGCCTCAAGGACATCAACTGGGACAGCTCGCAGTGGCAGCCGC
TGATCCAGGACCGCTGCTTCCTGTCCTGGCTGGTCAAGATCCCCTCCGAGCAGGAGCAGCTGCGGGCACG
CCAGA
